>Addgene plasmid #98694 | pENTR223-PRDX5K85R | addgene full sequence | sequence record 189640 | Addgene NGS Result
GGGCGTCCTGCCCGCCACCCTCCGGGCCGTTGCTTCACAACGTTCAAATCCGCTCCCGGCGGATTTGTCC
TACTCAGGAGAGCGTTCACCGACAAACAACAGATAAAACGAAAGGCCCAGTCTTCCGACTGAGCCTTTCG
TTTTATTTGATGCCTGGCAGTTCCCTACTCTCGCGTTAACGCTAGCATGGATGTTTTCCCAGTCACGACG
TTGTAAAACGACGGCCAGTCTTAAGCTCGGGCCCCAAATAATGATTTTATTTTGACTGATAGTGACCTGT
TCGTTGCAACAAATTGATGAGCAATGCTTTTTTATAATGCCAACTTTGTACAAAAAAGTTGGCACCATGG
GACTAGCTGGCGTGTGCGCCCTGAGACGCTCAGCGGGCTATATACTCGTCGGTGGGGCCGGCGGTCAGTC
TGCGGCAGCGGCAGCAAGACGGTGCAGTGAAGGAGAGTGGGCGTCTGGCGGGGTCCGCAGTTTCAGCAGA
GCCGCTGCAGCCATGGCCCCAATCAAGGTGGGAGATGCCATCCCAGCAGTGGAGGTGTTTGAAGGGGAGC
CAGGGAACAAGGTGAACCTGGCAGAGCTGTTCAAGGGCAGGAAGGGTGTGCTGTTTGGAGTTCCTGGGGC
CTTCACCCCTGGATGTTCCAAGACACACCTGCCAGGGTTTGTGGAGCAGGCTGAGGCTCTGAAGGCCAAG
GGAGTCCAGGTGGTGGCCTGTCTGAGTGTTAATGATGCCTTTGTGACTGGCGAGTGGGGCCGAGCCCACA
AGGCGGAAGGCAAGGTTCGGCTCCTGGCTGATCCCACTGGGGCCTTTGGGAAGGAGACAGACTTATTACT
AGATGATTCGCTGGTGTCCATCTTTGGGAATCGACGTCTCAAGAGGTTCTCCATGGTGGTACAGGATGGC
ATAGTGAAGGCCCTGAATGTGGAACCAGATGGCACAGGCCTCACCTGCAGCCTGGCACCCAATATCATCT
CACAGCTCTTGCCAACTTTCTTGTACAAAGTTGGCATTATAAGAAAGCATTGCTTATCAATTTGTTGCAA
CGAACAGGTCACTATCAGTCAAAATAAAATCATTATTTGCCATCCAGCTGATATCCCCTATAGTGAGTCG
TATTACATGGTCATAGCTGTTTCCTGGCAGCTCTGGCCCGTGTCTCAAAATCTCTGATGTTACATTGCAC
AAGATAAAAATATATCATCATGCCTCCTCTAGACCAGCCAGGACAGAAATGCCTCGACTTCGCTGCTACC
CAAGGTTGCCGGGTGACGCACACCGTGGAAACGGATGAAGGCACGAACCCAGTGGACATAAGCCTGTTCG
GTTCGTAAGCTGTAATGCAAGTAGCGTATGCGCTCACGCAACTGGTCCAGAACCTTGACCGAACGCAGCG
GTGGTAACGGCGCAGTGGCGGTTTTCATGGCTTGTTATGACTGTTTTTTTGGGGTACAGTCTATGCCTCG
GGCATCCAAGCAGCAAGCGCGTTACGCCGTGGGTCGATGTTTGATGTTATGGAGCAGCAACGATGTTACG
CAGCAGGGCAGTCGCCCTAAAACAAAGTTAAACATTATGAGGGAAGCGGTGATCGCCGAAGTATCGACTC
AACTATCAGAGGTAGTTGGCGTCATCGAGCGCCATCTCGAACCGACGTTGCTGGCCGTACATTTGTACGG
CTCCGCAGTGGATGGCGGCCTGAAGCCACACAGTGATATTGATTTGCTGGTTACGGTGACCGTAAGGCTT
GATGAAACAACGCGGCGAGCTTTGATCAACGACCTTTTGGAAACTTCGGCTTCCCCTGGAGAGAGCGAGA
TTCTCCGCGCTGTAGAAGTCACCATTGTTGTGCACGACGACATCATTCCGTGGCGTTATCCAGCTAAGCG
CGAACTGCAATTTGGAGAATGGCAGCGCAATGACATTCTTGCAGGTATCTTCGAGCCAGCCACGATCGAC
ATTGATCTGGCTATCTTGCTGACAAAAGCAAGAGAACATAGCGTTGCCTTGGTAGGTCCAGCGGCGGAGG
AACTCTTTGATCCGGTTCCTGAACAGGATCTATTTGAGGCGCTAAATGAAACCTTAACGCTATGGAACTC
GCCGCCCGACTGGGCTGGCGATGAGCGAAATGTAGTGCTTACGTTGTCCCGCATTTGGTACAGCGCAGTA
ACCGGCAAAATCGCGCCGAAGGATGTCGCTGCCGACTGGGCAATGGAGCGCCTGCCGGCCCAGTATCAGC
CCGTCATACTTGAAGCTAGACAGGCTTATCTTGGACAAGAAGAAGATCGCTTGGCCTCGCGCGCAGATCA
GTTGGAAGAATTTGTCCACTACGTGAAAGGCGAGATCACCAAGGTAGTCGGCAAATAACCCTCGAGCCAC
CCATGACCAAAATCCCTTAACGTGAGTTACGCGTCGTTCCACTGAGCGTCAGACCCCGTAGAAAAGATCA
AAGGATCTTCTTGAGATCCTTTTTTTCTGCGCGTAATCTGCTGCTTGCAAACAAAAAAACCACCGCTACC
AGCGGTGGTTTGTTTGCCGGATCAAGAGCTACCAACTCTTTTTCCGAAGGTAACTGGCTTCAGCAGAGCG
CAGATACCAAATACTGTTCTTCTAGTGTAGCCGTAGTTAGGCCACCACTTCAAGAACTCTGTAGCACCGC
CTACATACCTCGCTCTGCTAATCCTGTTACCAGTGGCTGCTGCCAGTGGCGATAAGTCGTGTCTTACCGG
GTTGGACTCAAGACGATAGTTACCGGATAAGGCGCAGCGGTCGGGCTGAACGGGGGGTTCGTGCACACAG
CCCAGCTTGGAGCGAACGACCTACACCGAACTGAGATACCTACAGCGTGAGCTATGAGAAAGCGCCACGC
TTCCCGAAGGGAGAAAGGCGGACAGGTATCCGGTAAGCGGCAGGGTCGGAACAGGAGAGCGCACGAGGGA
GCTTCCAGGGGGAAACGCCTGGTATCTTTATAGTCCTGTCGGGTTTCGCCACCTCTGACTTGAGCGTCGA
TTTTTGTGATGCTCGTCAGGGGGGCGGAGCCTATGGAAAAACGCCAGCAACGCGGCCTTTTTACGGTTCC
TGGCCTTTTGCTGGCCTTTTGCTCACATGTTCTTTCCTGCGTTATCCCCTGATTCTGTGGATAACCGTAT
TACCGCCTTTGAGTGAGCTGATACCGCTCGCCGCAGCCGAACGACCGAGCGCAGCGAGTCAGTGAGCGAG
GAAGCGGAAGAGCGCCCAATACGCAAACCGCCTCTCCCCGCGCGTTGGCCGATTCATTAATGCAGCTGGC
ACGACAGGTTTCCCGACTGGAAAGCGGGCAGTGAGCGCAACGCAATTAATACGCGTACCGCTAGCCAGGA
AGAGTTTGTAGAAACGCAAAAAGGCCATCCGTCAGGATGGCCTTCTGCTTAGTTTGATGCCTGGCAGTTT
ATGGC
Features (pLannotate 1.2.2; 12 found; start..end, strand, type, name):
    103..146     +  terminator     rrnB T1 terminator: Escherichia coli rrnB; transcription terminator T1 from the E. coli rrnB gene
    193..229     -  CDS            lacZα (fragment): LacZα fragment of β-galactosidase; lacZ fragment
    246..341     +  protein_bind   attL3: mutant version of attL; recombination site for the Gateway® LR reaction LR Clonase™
    347..988     +  CDS            PRDX5: PRDX5_HUMAN - Also known as ACR1. Experimental evidence at protein level: Swiss-Prot protein existence level 1. Thiol-specific peroxidase that catalyzes the reduction of hydrogen peroxide and organic hydroperoxides to water and alcohols, respectively. Plays a role in cell protection against oxidative stress by detoxifying peroxides and as sensor of hydrogen peroxide-mediated signaling events. From Homo sapiens (Human).
    993..1088    -  protein_bind   attL3: mutant version of attL; recombination site for the Gateway® LR reaction LR Clonase™
   1107..1125    -  promoter       T7 promoter: promoter for bacteriophage T7 RNA polymerase
   1315..1338    +  promoter       Pc promoter (fragment): intI1 (promoter lies within the coding sequence); class 1 integron promoter
   1514..1570    +  CDS            GmR (fragment): gentamycin acetyltransferase; aacC1; confers resistance to gentamycin
   1577..2368    +  CDS            SmR: aminoglycoside adenylyltransferase (Murphy, 1985); aadA; confers resistance to spectinomycin and streptomycin
   2461..3049    +  rep_origin     ori: high-copy-number ColE1/pMB1/pBR322/pUC origin of replication
   3232..3324    +  CDS            lacI (fragment): lac repressor; lacI; The lac repressor binds to the lac operator to inhibit transcription in E. coli. This inhibition can be relieved by adding lactose or isopropyl-β-D-thiogalactopyranoside (IPTG).
   3379..3406    -  terminator     rrnB T2 terminator: transcription terminator T2 from the E. coli rrnB gene
