[The description below was written by a language model from this plasmid's Addgene catalogue record and pLannotate feature annotations shown in this document.]
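Description:
pENTR223-PRDX5K85R is a Gateway entry clone of about 3.4 kb built on the pENTR223 backbone, carrying the human peroxiredoxin 5 (PRDX5) open reading frame with a lysine-to-arginine substitution at position 85. It is propagated in E. coli from a high-copy ColE1/pUC-type origin and selected with spectinomycin through the aadA aminoglycoside adenylyltransferase gene (SmR). A fragment of a class 1 integron Pc promoter and a remnant of a gentamicin acetyltransferase gene lie upstream of this marker. Short lacZα and lacI fragments are also annotated as backbone remnants. rrnB T1 and T2 terminators sit near the ends of the sequence record, where they help insulate the cloning region from read-through transcription.

The 642 bp PRDX5 coding sequence lies between two attL recombination sites in opposite orientations. The automated annotation labels both as attL3, but this likely reflects imprecise matching among attL variants, since a working entry clone normally has two distinct attL sites. These sites allow LR Clonase to transfer the ORF directionally into any compatible destination vector. The entry clone has no eukaryotic promoter, tags or reporters. The only nearby promoter is a T7 promoter just outside the downstream att site, pointing back toward the insert, so expression in cells depends on the destination vector chosen. PRDX5 is a thiol-specific peroxidase that reduces hydrogen peroxide and organic hydroperoxides and helps protect cells against oxidative stress. The parental ORF came from a Mammalian Gene Collection ORFeome clone. The plasmid serves as a shuttle for building expression constructs of the K85R mutant and was deposited with a study of human mitochondrial protein interactions and redox homeostasis. The record does not state the functional rationale for the K85R change.
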