Addgene plasmid #98694: pENTR223-PRDX5K85R
Purpose: Gateway cloning of human PRDX5-K85R
Depositing lab: Mohan Babu. Depositing organization: University of Regina. Publication: A Map of Human Mitochondrial Protein Interactions Linked to Neurodegeneration Reveals New Mechanisms of Redox Homeostasis and NF-kappaB Signaling. Malty RH, Aoki H, Kumar A, Phanse S, Amin S, Zhang Q, Minic Z, Goebels F, Musso G, Wu Z, Abou-Tok H, Meyer M, Deineko V, Kassir S, Sidhu V, Jessulat M, Scott NE, Xiong X, Vlasblom J, Prasad B, Foster LJ, Alberio T, Garavaglia B, Yu H, Bader GD, Nakamura K, Parkinson J, Babu M. Cell Syst. 2017 Nov 7. pii: S2405-4712(17)30447-7. doi: 10.1016/j.cels.2017.10.010. PubMed 29128334.
Backbone
  Vector backbone: pENTR223
  Backbone size w/o insert (bp): 2815
  Total vector size (bp): 3435
  Vector type: Gateway entry vector
Growth in bacteria
  Bacterial resistance: Spectinomycin, 50 μg/mL
  Growth temperature: 37°C
  Growth strain: DH5alpha
  Copy number: High Copy
Gene/Insert
  Gene/Insert name: PRDX5 (alt name: Peroxiredoxin5)
  Species: H. sapiens (human)
  Insert size (bp): 642
  Mutation: K85R
  GenBank ID: NM_012094.4
  Entrez Gene: PRDX5 (a.k.a. ACR1, AOEB166, B166, HEL-S-55, PLP, PMP20, PRDX6, PRXV, SBBI10, prx-V)
  Cloning method: Gateway Cloning
  Sequencing primers: 5′ M13 (-21) Forward; 3′ M13 Reverse
Resource information
  A portion of this plasmid was derived from a plasmid made by: The Mammalian Gene Collection team, ORFeome available from Harvard Plasmid ID, clone HsCD00366825
Terms and licenses: Academic/Nonprofit Terms; Industry Terms: Not Available to Industry
How to cite: pENTR223-PRDX5K85R was a gift from Mohan Babu (Addgene plasmid # 98694 ; http://n2t.net/addgene:98694 ; RRID:Addgene_98694)
